>Addgene plasmid #248881 | TDP-43_CTD_S332A | addgene full sequence | sequence record 494404 | Addgene NGS Result
TAATACGACTCACTATAGGGGAATTGTGAGCGGATAACAATTCCCCTCTAGAAATAATTTTGTTTAACTT
TTGAAGGAGATATACCATGGGTAGCGACAAGATTCATCACCACCATCATCATGAGAACTTATACTTTCAA
GGCCATATGAACCGCCAACTGGAACGTTCCGGTCGTTTCGGTGGTAATCCGGGTGGTTTCGGCAACCAGG
GTGGCTTTGGCAATTCGCGTGGCGGTGGTGCCGGCTTGGGCAATAACCAAGGTTCCAATATGGGTGGCGG
TATGAACTTTGGTGCCTTCTCCATCAATCCGGCAATGATGGCGGCTGCACAAGCGGCGCTGCAGGCAAGC
TGGGGTATGATGGGCATGCTGGCGAGCCAGCAGAACCAGTCAGGCCCGAGCGGCAATAATCAGAATCAAG
GTAACATGCAGCGTGAACCGAATCAAGCGTTTGGTAGCGGTAACAATAGCTACAGCGGTAGCAACAGCGG
TGCGGCAATCGGCTGGGGTAGCGCAAGCAATGCGGGCAGCGGTAGCGGTTTCAACGGCGGCTTTGGTAGC
AGCATGGATAGCAAGAGCTCCGGTTGGGGCATGTAACTCGAGCCCCCTAGCATAACCCCTTGGGGCCTCT
AAACGGGTCTTGAGGGGTTTTTTGCCCCTGAGACGCGTCAATCGAGTTCGTACCTAAGGGCGACACCCCC
TAATTAGCCCGGGCGAAAGGCCCAGTCTTTCGACTGAGCCTTTCGTTTTATTTGATGCCTGGCAGTTCCC
TACTCTCGCATGGGGAGTCCCCACACTACCATCGGCGCTACGGCGTTTCACTTCTGAGTTCGGCATGGGG
TCAGGTGGGACCACCGCGCTACTGCCGCCAGGCAAACAAGGGGTGTTATGAGCCATATTCAGGTATAAAT
GGGCTCGCGATAATGTTCAGAATTGGTTAATTGGTTGTAACACTGACCCCTATTTGTTTATTTTTCTAAA
TACATTCAAATATGTATCCGCTCATGAGACAATAACCCTGATAAATGCTTCAATAATATTGAAAAAGGAA
GAATATGAGCCATATTCAACGGGAAACGTCGAGGCCGCGATTAAATTCCAACATGGATGCTGATTTATAT
GGGTATAAATGGGCTCGCGATAATGTCGGGCAATCAGGTGCGACAATCTATCGCTTGTATGGGAAGCCCG
ATGCGCCAGAGTTGTTTCTGAAACATGGCAAAGGTAGCGTTGCCAATGATGTTACAGATGAGATGGTCAG
ACTAAACTGGCTGACGGAATTTATGCCACTTCCGACCATCAAGCATTTTATCCGTACTCCTGATGATGCA
TGGTTACTCACCACTGCGATCCCCGGAAAAACAGCGTTCCAGGTATTAGAAGAATATCCTGATTCAGGTG
AAAATATTGTTGATGCGCTGGCAGTGTTCCTGCGCCGGTTGCACTCGATTCCTGTTTGTAATTGTCCTTT
TAACAGCGATCGCGTATTTCGCCTCGCTCAGGCGCAATCACGAATGAATAACGGTTTGGTTGATGCGAGT
GATTTTGATGACGAGCGTAATGGCTGGCCTGTTGAACAAGTCTGGAAAGAAATGCATAAACTTTTGCCAT
TCTCACCGGATTCAGTCGTCACTCATGGTGATTTCTCACTTGATAACCTTATTTTTGACGAGGGGAAATT
AATAGGTTGTATTGATGTTGGACGAGTCGGAATCGCAGACCGATACCAGGATCTTGCCATCCTATGGAAC
TGCCTCGGTGAGTTTTCTCCTTCATTACAGAAACGGCTTTTTCAAAAATATGGTATTGATAATCCTGATA
TGAATAAATTGCAATTTCATTTGATGCTCGATGAGTTTTTCTAAGCGGCGCGCCATCGAATGGCGCAAAA
CCTTTCGCGGTATGGCATGATAGCGCCCGGAAGAGAGTCAATTCAGGGTGGTGAATATGAAACCAGTAAC
GTTATACGATGTCGCAGAGTATGCCGGTGTCTCTTATCAGACCGTTTCCCGCGTGGTGAACCAGGCCAGC
CACGTTTCTGCGAAAACGCGGGAAAAAGTGGAAGCGGCGATGGCGGAGCTGAATTACATTCCCAACCGCG
TGGCACAACAACTGGCGGGCAAACAGTCGTTGCTGATTGGCGTTGCCACCTCCAGTCTGGCCCTGCACGC
GCCGTCGCAAATTGTCGCGGCGATTAAATCTCGCGCCGATCAACTGGGTGCCAGCGTGGTGGTGTCGATG
GTAGAACGAAGCGGCGTCGAAGCCTGTAAAGCGGCGGTGCACAATCTTCTCGCGCAACGCGTCAGTGGGC
TGATCATTAACTATCCGCTGGATGACCAGGATGCCATTGCTGTGGAAGCTGCCTGCACTAATGTTCCGGC
GTTATTTCTTGATGTCTCTGACCAGACACCCATCAACAGTATTATTTTCTCCCATGAGGACGGTACGCGA
CTGGGCGTGGAGCATCTGGTCGCATTGGGTCACCAGCAAATCGCGCTGTTAGCGGGCCCATTAAGTTCTG
TCTCGGCGCGTCTGCGTCTGGCTGGCTGGCATAAATATCTCACTCGCAATCAAATTCAGCCGATAGCGGA
ACGGGAAGGCGACTGGAGTGCCATGTCCGGTTTTCAACAAACCATGCAAATGCTGAATGAGGGCATCGTT
CCCACTGCGATGCTGGTTGCCAACGATCAGATGGCGCTGGGCGCAATGCGCGCCATTACCGAGTCCGGGC
TGCGCGTTGGTGCGGATATCTCGGTAGTGGGATACGACGATACCGAAGATAGCTCATGTTATATCCCGCC
GTTAACCACCATCAAACAGGATTTTCGCCTGCTGGGGCAAACCAGCGTGGACCGCTTGCTGCAACTCTCT
CAGGGCCAGGCGGTGAAGGGCAATCAGCTGTTGCCAGTCTCACTGGTGAAAAGAAAAACCACCCTGGCGC
CCAATACGCAAACCGCCTCTCCCCGCGCGTTGGCCGATTCATTAATGCAGCTGGCACGACAGGTTTCCCG
ACTGGAAAGCGGGCAGTGACTCATGACCAAAATCCCTTAACGTGAGTTACGCGCGCGTCGTTCCACTGAG
CGTCAGACCCCGTAGAAAAGATCAAAGGATCTTCTTGAGATCCTTTTTTTCTGCGCGTAATCTGCTGCTT
GCAAACAAAAAAACCACCGCTACCAGCGGTGGTTTGTTTGCCGGATCAAGAGCTACCAACTCTTTTTCCG
AAGGTAACTGGCTTCAGCAGAGCGCAGATACCAAATACTGTTCTTCTAGTGTAGCCGTAGTTAGCCCACC
ACTTCAAGAACTCTGTAGCACCGCCTACATACCTCGCTCTGCTAATCCTGTTACCAGTGGCTGCTGCCAG
TGGCGATAAGTCGTGTCTTACCGGGTTGGACTCAAGACGATAGTTACCGGATAAGGCGCAGCGGTCGGGC
TGAACGGGGGGTTCGTGCACACAGCCCAGCTTGGAGCGAACGACCTACACCGAACTGAGATACCTACAGC
GTGAGCTATGAGAAAGCGCCACGCTTCCCGAAGGGAGAAAGGCGGACAGGTATCCGGTAAGCGGCAGGGT
CGGAACAGGAGAGCGCACGAGGGAGCTTCCAGGGGGAAACGCCTGGTATCTTTATAGTCCTGTCGGGTTT
CGCCACCTCTGACTTGAGCGTCGATTTTTGTGATGCTCGTCAGGGGGGCGGAGCCTATGGAAAAACGCCA
GCAACGCGGCCTTTTTACGGTTCCTGGCCTTTTGCTGGCCTTTTGCTCACATGTTCTTTCCTGCGTTATC
CCCTGATTCTGTGGATAACCGTATTACCGCCTTTGAGTGAGCTGATACCGCTCGCCGCAGCCGAACGACC
GAGCGCAGCGAGTCAGTGAGCGAGGAAGCGGAAGGCGAGAGTAGGGAACTGCCAGGCATCAAACTAAGCA
GAAGGCCCCTGACGGATGGCCTTTTTGCGTTTCTACAAACTCTTTCTGTGTTGTAAAACGACGGCCAGTC
TTAAGCTCGGGCCCCCTGGGCGGTTCTGATAACGAGTAATCGTTAATCCGCAAATAACGTAAAAACCCGC
TTCGGCGGGTTTTTTTATGGGGGGAGTTTAGGGAAAGAGCATTTGTCAGAATATTTAAGGGCGCCTGTCA
CTTTGCTTGATATATGAGAATTATTTAACCTTATAAATGAGAAAAAAGCAACGCACTTTAAATAAGATAC
GTTGCTTTTTCGATTGATGAACACCTATAATTAAACTATTCATCTATTATTTATGATTTTTTGTATATAC
AATATTTCTAGTTTGTTAAAGAGAATTAAGAAAATAAATCTCGAAAATAATAAAGGGAAAATCAGTTTTT
GATATCAAAATTATACATGTCAACGATAATACAAAATATAATACAAACTATAAGATGTTATCAGTATTTA
TTATGCATTTAGAATAAATTTTGTGTCGCCCTTCCGCGAAAT
Features (pLannotate 1.2.2; 14 found; start..end, strand, type, name):
      1..19      +  promoter       T7 promoter: promoter for bacteriophage T7 RNA polymerase
     20..44      +  protein_bind   lac operator: The lac repressor binds to the lac operator to inhibit transcription in E. coli. This inhibition can be relieved by adding lactose or isopropyl-β-D-thiogalactopyranoside (IPTG). lac repressor encoded by lacI
     84..593     +  CDS            TARDBP (fragment): TADBP_HUMAN - Also known as TDP43. Experimental evidence at protein level: Swiss-Prot protein existence level 1. RNA-binding protein that is involved in various steps of RNA biogenesis and processing (PubMed:23519609). Preferentially binds, via its two RNA recognition motifs RRM1 and RRM2, to GU-repeats on RNA molecules predominantly localized within long introns and in the 3'UTR of mRNAs (PubMed:23519609, PubMed:24240615, PubMed:24464995). In turn, regulates the splicing of many non-coding and protein-coding RNAs including proteins involved in neuronal survival, as well as mRNAs that encode p
    607..654     +  terminator     T7 terminator: transcription terminator for bacteriophage T7 RNA polymerase
    714..754     -  terminator     rrnB T1 terminator (fragment): transcription terminator T1 from the E. coli rrnB gene
    756..871     -  ncRNA          5S rRNA: Accession: RF00001 - 5S ribosomal RNA
    902..926     +  CDS            KanR (fragment): aminoglycoside phosphotransferase; aph(3')-Ia; confers resistance to kanamycin in bacteria or G418 (Geneticin®) in eukaryotes
    956..1052    +  promoter       AmpR promoter (fragment): bla
   1055..1864    +  CDS            KanR: aminoglycoside phosphotransferase; aph(3')-Ia; confers resistance to kanamycin in bacteria or G418 (Geneticin®) in eukaryotes
   1873..1946    +  promoter       lacI promoter (fragment): lacI
   1947..3026    +  CDS            lacI: LACI_ECOLI - Experimental evidence at protein level: Swiss-Prot protein existence level 1. Repressor of the lactose operon. Binds allolactose as an inducer. From Escherichia coli (strain K12).
   3115..3703    +  rep_origin     ori: high-copy-number ColE1/pMB1/pBR322/pUC origin of replication
   3928..3945    +  terminator     rrnB T2 terminator (fragment): transcription terminator T2 from the E. coli rrnB gene
   3970..3989    -  CDS            lacZα (fragment): LacZα fragment of β-galactosidase; lacZ fragment
