[The description below was written by a language model from this plasmid's Addgene catalogue record and pLannotate feature annotations shown in this document.]
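Description:
TDP-43_CTD_S332A is a bacterial expression plasmid built on the pJ411 backbone (about 4.45 kb in total) that produces the C-terminal domain of human TDP-43 (gene TARDBP) carrying a serine-to-alanine substitution at residue 332. It replicates in E. coli from a high-copy ColE1/pUC-type origin and is selected with kanamycin through an aph(3')-Ia aminoglycoside phosphotransferase gene, which the annotation places downstream of a fragment of the AmpR (bla) promoter.

The expression cassette follows the standard inducible T7 design. A T7 promoter is followed immediately by a lac operator, then the TARDBP coding fragment, then a T7 terminator. A plasmid-borne lacI gene with its own promoter supplies lac repressor, which keeps transcription off until IPTG or lactose is added in a host that provides T7 RNA polymerase. The catalogue lists an N-terminal 6xHis tag contributed by the backbone. It is not annotated as a separate feature, but the annotated coding region is somewhat longer than the stated 447 bp insert, which is consistent with added N-terminal tag sequence. The tag allows purification by immobilised metal affinity chromatography. Fragments of the rrnB T1 and T2 terminators, a 5S rRNA sequence, and short KanR and lacZα remnants are backbone elements that flank and insulate the cassette and are not part of the payload.

The construct is intended for recombinant production of the mutant C-terminal domain. The associated work examines helix-mediated multimerisation of the conserved region of this domain, so S332A presumably serves as a point variant for comparison with the wild-type sequence, although the record does not state the specific rationale for the mutation.
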