Addgene plasmid #248881: TDP-43_CTD_S332A
Purpose: Expresses 6xHis-tagged C-terminal domain of TDP-43 with S332A.
Depositing lab: Nicolas Fawzi. Depositing organization: Brown University. Publication: Structural details of helix-mediated multimerization of the conserved region of TDP-43 C-terminal domain. Rizuan A, Shenoy J, Mohanty P, Dos Passos PM, Mercado Ortiz JF, Bai L, Viswanathan R, Zaborowksy J, Wang SH, Johnson V, Mamede LD, Titus AR, Ayala YM, Ghirlando R, Mittal J, Fawzi NL. Nat Commun. 2025 Nov 26;16(1):10528. doi: 10.1038/s41467-025-65546-w. PubMed 41298366.
Backbone
  Vector backbone: pJ411
  Backbone size w/o insert (bp): 4005
  Total vector size (bp): 4452
  Vector type: Bacterial Expression
Growth in bacteria
  Bacterial resistance: Kanamycin, 50 μg/mL
  Growth temperature: 37°C
  Growth strain: DH5alpha
  Copy number: High Copy
Gene/Insert
  Gene/Insert name: TDP-43_CTD_S332A
  Species: H. sapiens (human)
  Insert size (bp): 447
  Mutation: changed S332A
  Entrez Gene: TARDBP (a.k.a. ALS10, TDP-43)
  Tag / fusion protein: 6xHis-tags (N terminal on backbone)
Terms and licenses: Academic/Nonprofit Terms; Industry Terms: Not Available to Industry
Depositor comments: Please visit https://doi.org/10.1101/2024.07.05.602258 for bioRxiv preprint.
How to cite: TDP-43_CTD_S332A was a gift from Nicolas Fawzi (Addgene plasmid # 248881 ; http://n2t.net/addgene:248881 ; RRID:Addgene_248881)
